>Addgene plasmid #84596 | pCIneoRL-Notch1 3'UTR-mir200c-mut | addgene partial sequence | sequence record 164964 | RenLuc3F 5'-GTACATCAAGAGCTTCGTGG-3'
ATTCTAGAGCCGACCAGAGGAGCCTTTTTAAAACACATGTTTTTATACAAAATAAGAACGAGGATTTTAA
TTTTTTTTAGTATTTATTTATGTACTTTTATTTTACACAGAAACACTGCCTTTTTATTTATATGTACTGT
TTTATCTGGCCCCAGGTAGAAACTTTTATCTATTCTGAGAAAACAAGCAAGTTCTGAGAGCCAGGGTTTT
CCTACGTAGGATGAAAAGATTCTTCTGTGTTTATAAAATATAAACAAAGATTCATGATTTATAAATGCCA
TTTATTTATTGATTCCTTTTTTCAAAATCCAAAAAGAAATGATGTTGGAGAAGGGAAGTTGAACGAGCAT
AGTCCAAAAAGCTCCTGGGGCGTCCAGGCCGCGCCCTTTCCCCGACGCCCACCCAACCCCAAGCCAGCCC
GGCCGCTCCACCAGCATCACCTGCCTGTTAGGAGAAGCTGCATCCAGAGGCAAACGGAGGCAAAGCTGGC
TCACCTTCCGCACGCGGATTAATTTGCATCTGAAATAGGAAACAAGTGAAAGCATATGGGTTAGATGTTG
CCATGTGTTTTAGATGGTTTCTTGCAAGCATGCTTGTGAAAATGTGTTCTCGGAGTGTGTATGCCAAGAG
TGCACCCATGGTACCAATCATGAATCTTTGTTTCAGGTTCACCTTATGTAGTTGTTCGTTGGTTATACAA
GTTCTTGGTCCCTCCAGAACCACCCCGGCCCCCTGCCCGTTCTTGAAATGTAGGCATCATGCATGTCAAA
CATGAGATGTGTGGACTGTGGCACTTGCCTGGGTCACACACGGAGGCATCCTACCCTTTTCTGG
