>Addgene plasmid #84596 | pCIneoRL-Notch1 3'UTR-mir200c-mut | addgene partial sequence | sequence record 164965 | EBV-rev 5'-GTGGTTTGTCCAAACTCATC-3'
ACCCTCACTAAAGGGAAGCGGCCGCAACATCTTGGGACGCATCTGGTCATGCCCCCTGGGGATGGCACCA
CGCGGCCCCCGTAGAGCCGGGGGAGGCTGCCCTGAGGAGTGCAGGCGGCACGGCAGCGGAGCGTCCCCAG
TGCATGGGCGGCTAAGGCTCCCCGAGCTGAGCCGAGTCTGACGTCCCTCACTGGCATGACACACGACAGA
CTCATTCATTAAGATTTTTTAAACAAAATCCACCTTTAAAAACATATTTACAGACATTTTTTCTGCCATA
GGCTATACTTGGTATTGCAAAAATCTGCTCCTCCCAAACTAGGAGGGGTGGCCCAAGGGCAGCCCCCGCC
TCCCTCCAGCCCCTGCCCGACCGCATGCCCCCTGCCAGGGCTGCGGGGACAGGACCAAAGGACGCAGCCC
ACGGCGTTGCACAGCTCAATGTGCCCGGCTCTGGCAAGTCTCCTACAAAACACGGGAGCCCACGGGGGGT
CGGGTCCCGCGAGCTGGGGCCCAGGCTGTGTTGCTGGAGCATCTTCTTCGGAACCTGGGGGACACTGTGC
AGGCTGAGGTGCTGGGGCCGCCACCGGGGTCAGCCCAGGCAGTGTCTTTCCCCAGAAAAGGGTAGGATGC
CTCCGTGTGTGACCCAGGCAAGTGCCACAGTCCACACATCTCATGTTTGACATGCATGATGCCTACATTT
CAAGAACGGGCAGGGGGCCGGGGTGGTTCTGGAGGGACCAAGAACTTGTATAACCAACGAACAACTACAT
AAGGTGAACCTGAA
