[The description below was written by a language model from this plasmid's Addgene catalogue record.]
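Description:
pCIneoRL-Notch1 3'UTR-mir200c-mut is a mammalian luciferase reporter plasmid built on the pCIneoRL backbone (about 6.4 kb without insert), a vector in which a Renilla luciferase coding sequence is expressed from the CMV promoter. It is propagated in E. coli as a high-copy plasmid under ampicillin selection. The backbone name suggests a pCI-neo derivative, but the record provides no feature table, so the origin of replication, polyadenylation signal and any mammalian selection marker are not explicitly documented here.

The insert is a roughly 1.4 kb fragment of the human NOTCH1 3' untranslated region, cloned between XbaI and NotI sites (both retained) downstream of the Renilla luciferase open reading frame. Although the catalogue lists Renilla luciferase as an N-terminal "tag", the practical arrangement is that of a 3'UTR reporter. The luciferase transcript carries the NOTCH1 3'UTR, so regulatory elements in that UTR, such as microRNA target sites, influence mRNA stability or translation and therefore luminescence output. In this version, the miR-200c binding site within the UTR has been mutated; the exact nucleotide changes are not stated in the record.

The construct is intended for Renilla luciferase reporter assays as the binding-site-mutant control, presumably compared with a corresponding wild-type NOTCH1 3'UTR reporter. Loss of miR-200c-dependent repression with the mutant would indicate that miR-200c acts directly through that site. It was deposited in connection with a study of the cell context-dependent role of ZEB1 in lung cancer.
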