Addgene plasmid #84596: pCIneoRL-Notch1 3'UTR-mir200c-mut
Purpose: Renilla Luciferase reporter assay for NOTCH1 3'UTR with mutations on miR-200c binding site
Depositing lab: Yanan Yang. Depositing organization: Mayo Foundation for Medical Education and Research. Publication: A genetic cell context-dependent role for ZEB1 in lung cancer. Zhang T, Guo L, Creighton CJ, Lu Q, Gibbons DL, Yi ES, Deng B, Molina JR, Sun Z, Yang P, Yang Y. Nat Commun. 2016 Jul 26;7:12231. doi: 10.1038/ncomms12231. PubMed 27456471.
Backbone
  Vector backbone: pCIneoRL
  Backbone size w/o insert (bp): 6380
  Vector type: Luciferase
Growth in bacteria
  Bacterial resistance: Ampicillin, 100 μg/mL
  Growth temperature: 37°C
  Growth strain: DH5alpha
  Copy number: High Copy
Gene/Insert
  Gene/Insert name: NOTCH1 3'UTR
  Species: H. sapiens (human)
  Insert size (bp): 1413
  Mutation: Mutation on miR-200c binding site on NOTCH1 3'UTR
  Entrez Gene: NOTCH1 (a.k.a. AOS5, AOVD1, TAN1, hN1)
  Promoter: CMV
  Tag / fusion protein: Renilla Luciferase (N terminal on backbone)
  Cloning method: Restriction Enzyme; 5′ cloning site Xba1 (not destroyed); 3′ cloning site Not1 (not destroyed)
  Sequencing primers: 5′ RenLuc3F; 3′ EBV-rev
Terms and licenses: Academic/Nonprofit Terms; Industry Terms: Not Available to Industry
How to cite: pCIneoRL-Notch1 3'UTR-mir200c-mut was a gift from Yanan Yang (Addgene plasmid # 84596 ; http://n2t.net/addgene:84596 ; RRID:Addgene_84596)
